LOCUS       Exported 7967 bp ds-DNA circular SYN 06-MAR-2017
DEFINITION  synthetic circular DNA
ACCESSION   .
VERSION     .
KEYWORDS    .
SOURCE      synthetic DNA construct
  ORGANISM  synthetic DNA construct
REFERENCE   1 (bases 1 to 7967)
  AUTHORS   Amaia
  TITLE     Direct Submission
  JOURNAL   Exported Thursday, Oct 22, 2020 from SnapGene Viewer 5.2.0
            https://www.snapgene.com
FEATURES             Location/Qualifiers
     source          1..7967
                     /organism="synthetic DNA construct"
                     /mol_type="other DNA"
     misc_feature    458..1718
                     /label=EF1A
     misc_feature    1772..4435
                     /label=mTert
     polyA_signal    4596..4717
                     /label=SV40 poly(A) signal
                     /note="SV40 polyadenylation signal"
     primer_bind     complement(5346..5362)
                     /label=M13 rev
                     /note="common sequencing primer, one of multiple similar
                     variants"
     protein_bind    5370..5386
                     /label=lac operator
                     /bound_moiety="lac repressor encoded by lacI"
                     /note="The lac repressor binds to the lac operator to
                     inhibit transcription in E. coli. This inhibition can be
                     relieved by adding lactose or
                     isopropyl-beta-D-thiogalactopyranoside (IPTG)."
     promoter        complement(5394..5424)
                     /label=lac promoter
                     /note="promoter for the E. coli lac operon"
     protein_bind    5439..5460
                     /label=CAP binding site
                     /bound_moiety="E. coli catabolite activator protein"
                     /note="CAP binding activates transcription in the presence
                     of cAMP."
     rep_origin      complement(5748..6336)
                     /direction=LEFT
                     /label=ori
                     /note="high-copy-number ColE1/pMB1/pBR322/pUC origin of
                     replication"
     CDS             complement(6507..7367)
                     /codon_start=1
                     /gene="bla"
                     /product="beta-lactamase"
                     /label=AmpR
                     /note="confers resistance to ampicillin, carbenicillin, and
                     related antibiotics"
                     /translation="MSIQHFRVALIPFFAAFCLPVFAHPETLVKVKDAEDQLGARVGYI
                     ELDLNSGKILESFRPEERFPMMSTFKVLLCGAVLSRIDAGQEQLGRRIHYSQNDLVEYS
                     PVTEKHLTDGMTVRELCSAAITMSDNTAANLLLTTIGGPKELTAFLHNMGDHVTRLDRW
                     EPELNEAIPNDERDTTMPVAMATTLRKLLTGELLTLASRQQLIDWMEADKVAGPLLRSA
                     LPAGWFIADKSGAGERGSRGIIAALGPDGKPSRIVVIYTTGSQATMDERNRQIAEIGAS
                     LIKHW"
     promoter        complement(7368..7472)
                     /gene="bla"
                     /label=AmpR promoter
     primer_bind     7946..7962
                     /label=M13 fwd
                     /note="common sequencing primer, one of multiple similar
                     variants"
ORIGIN
        1 aattcgagct cggtacccta cagttgaagt cggaagttta catacactta agttggagtc
       61 attaaaactc gtttttcaac tactccacaa atttcttgtt aacaaacaat agttttggca
      121 agtcagttag gacatctact ttgtgcatga cacaagtcat ttttccaaca attgtttaca
      181 gacagattat ttcacttata attcactgta tcacaattcc agtgggtcag aagtttacat
      241 acactaagtt gactgtgcct ttaaacagct tggaaaattc cagaaaatga tgtcatggct
      301 ttagaagctt ctgatagact aattgacatc atttgagtca attggaggtg tacctgtgga
      361 tgtatttcaa gggaattaat tctgtggaat gtgtgtcagt tagggtgtgg aaagtcccca
      421 ggctccccag gcaggcagaa gtatgcaaag catgcattta attaaaatta tctctaaggc
      481 atgtgaactg gctgtcttgg ttttcatctg tacttcatct gctacctctg tgacctgaaa
      541 catatttata attccattaa gctgtgcata tgatagattt atcatatgta ttttccttaa
      601 aggatttttg taagaactaa ttgaattgat acctgtaaag tctttatcac actacccaat
      661 aaataataaa tctctttgtt cagctctctg tttctataaa tatgtaccag ttttattgtt
      721 tttagtggta gtgattttat tctctttcta tatatataca cacacatgtg tgcattcata
      781 aatatataca atttttatga ataaaaaatt attagcaatc aatattgaaa accactgatt
      841 tttgtttatg tgagcaaaca gcagattaaa aggaatttca attgcctgca ggagtcaatg
      901 ggaaaaaccc attggagcca agtacactga ctcaataggg actttccatt gggttttgcc
      961 cagtacataa ggtcaatagg gggtgagtca acaggaaagt cccattggag ccaagtacat
     1021 tgagtcaata gggactttcc aatgggtttt gcccagtaca taaggtcaat gggaggtaag
     1081 ccaatgggtt tttcccatta ctgacatgta tactgagtca ttagggactt tccaatgggt
     1141 tttgcccagt acataaggtc aataggggtg aatcaacagg aaagtcccat tggagccaag
     1201 tacactgagt caatagggac tttccattgg gttttgccca gtacaaaagg tcaatagggg
     1261 gtgagtcaat gggtttttcc cattattggc acatacataa ggtcaatagg ggtgactagt
     1321 ggagaagagc atgcttgagg gctgagtgcc cctcagtggg cagagagcac atggcccaca
     1381 gtccctgaga agttgggggg aggggtgggc aattgaactg gtgcctagag aaggtggggc
     1441 ttgggtaaac tgggaaagtg atgtggtgta ctggctccac ctttttcccc agggtggggg
     1501 agaaccatat ataagtgcag tagtctctgt gaacattcaa gcttctgcct tctccctcct
     1561 gtgagtttgg taagtcactg actgtctatg cctgggaaag ggtgggcagg agatggggca
     1621 gtgcaggaaa agtggcacta tgaaccctgc agccctagac aattgtacta accttcttct
     1681 ctttcctctc ctgacaggtt ggtgtacagt agcttccaag tactaagatc tagtgcacag
     1741 ggcccaccat ggagctagct ggggggatct catgacccgc gctcctcgtt gccccgcggt
     1801 gcgctctctg ctgcgcagcc gataccggga ggtgtggccg ctggcaacct ttgtgcggcg
     1861 cctggggccc gagggcaggc ggcttgtgca acccggggac ccgaagatct accgcacttt
     1921 ggttgcccaa tgcctagtgt gcatgcactg gggctcacag cctccacctg ccgacctttc
     1981 cttccaccag gtgtcatccc tgaaagagct ggtggccagg gttgtgcaga gactctgcga
     2041 gcgcaacgag agaaacgtgc tggcttttgg ctttgagctg cttaacgagg ccagaggcgg
     2101 gcctcccatg gccttcacta gtagcgtgcg tagctacttg cccaacactg ttattgagac
     2161 cctgcgtgtc agtggtgcat ggatgctact gttgagccga gtgggcgacg acctgctggt
     2221 ctacctgctg gcacactgtg ctctttatct tctggtgccc cccagctgtg cctaccaggg
     2281 gagatggcca agagcgtcta aacccctcat tcctactcag caacctccag cctaacttga
     2341 ctggggccag gagactggtg gagatcatct ttctgggctc aaggcctagg acatcaggac
     2401 cactctgcag gacacaccgt ctatcgcgtc gatactggca gatgcggccc ctgttccaac
     2461 agctgctggt gaaccatgca gagtgccaat atgtcagact cctcaggtca cattgcaggt
     2521 ttcgaacagc aaaccaacag gtgacagatg ccttgaacac cagcccaccg cacctcatgg
     2581 atttgctccg cctgcacagc agtccctggc agggaaggac cgtgtccccg ctgcagagca
     2641 ccgtctgagg gagaggatcc tggctacgtt cctgttctgg ctgatggaca catacgtggt
     2701 acagctgctt aggtcattct tttacatcac agagagcaca ttccagaaga acaggctctt
     2761 cttctaccgt aagagtgtgt ggagcaagct gcagagcatt ggagtcaggc aacaccttga
     2821 gagagtgcgg ctacgggagc tgtcacaaga ggaggtcagg catcaccagg acacctggct
     2881 agccatgccc atctgcagac tgcgcttcat ccccaagccc aacggcctgc ggcccattgt
     2941 gaacatgagt tatagcatgg gtaccagagc tttgggcaga aggaagcagg cccagcattt
     3001 cacccagcgt ctcaagactc tcttcagcat gctcaactat gagcggacaa aacatcctca
     3061 ccttatgggg tcttctgtac tgggtatgaa tgacatctac aggacctggc gggcctttgt
     3121 gctgcgtgtg cgtgctctgg accagacacc caggatgtac tttgttaagg cagatgtgac
     3181 cggggcctat gatgccatcc cccagggtaa gctggtggag gttgttgcca atatgatcag
     3241 gcactcggag agcacgtact gtatccgcca gtatgcagtg gtccggagag atagccaagg
     3301 ccaagtccac aagtccttta ggagacaggt caccaccctc tctgacctcc agccatacat
     3361 gggccagttc cttaagcatc tgcaggattc agatgccagt gcactgagga actccgttgt
     3421 catcgagcag agcatctcta tgaatgagag cagcagcagc ctgtttgact tcttcctgca
     3481 cttcctgcgt cacagtgtcg taaagattgg tgacaggtgc tatacgcagt gccagggcat
     3541 cccccagggc tccagcctat ccaccctgct ctgcagtctg tgtttcggag acatggagaa
     3601 caagctgttt gctgaggtgc agcgggatgg gttgctttta cgttttgttg atgactttct
     3661 gttggtgacg cctcacttgg accaagcaaa aaccttcctc agcaccctgg tccatggcgt
     3721 tcctgagtat gggtgcatga taaacttgca gaagacagtg gtgaacttcc ctgtggagcc
     3781 tggtaccctg ggtggtgcag ctccatacca gctgcctgct cactgcctgt ttccctggtg
     3841 tggcttgctg ctggacactc agactttgga ggtgttctgt gactactcag gttatgccca
     3901 gacctcaatt aagacgagcc tcaccttcca gagtgtcttc aaagctggga agaccatgcg
     3961 gaacaagctc ctgtcggtct tgcggttgaa gtgtcacggt ctatttctag acttgcaggt
     4021 gaacagcctc cagacagtct gcatcaatat atacaagatc ttcctgcttc aggcctacag
     4081 gttccatgca tgtgtgattc agcttccctt tgaccagcgt gttaggaaga acctcacatt
     4141 ctttctgggc atcatctcca gccaagcatc ctgctgctat gctatcctga aggtcaagaa
     4201 tccaggaatg acactaaagg cctctggctc ctttcctcct gaagccgcac attggctctg
     4261 ctaccaggcc ttcctgctca agctggctgc tcattctgtc atctacaaat gtctcctggg
     4321 acctctgagg acagcccaaa aactgctgtg ccggaagctc ccagaggcga caatgaccat
     4381 ccttaaagct gcagctgacc cagccctaag cacagacttt cagaccattt tggacatcag
     4441 tggtccaggc tctagttttg actcaacaat atcaccagct gaagcctata gagtacgagc
     4501 catagataaa ataaaagatt ttatttagtc tccagaaaaa ggggggaatg aaagacccca
     4561 cctgtaggtt tggcaagcta gctggccaga catgataaga tacattgatg agtttggaca
     4621 aaccacaact agaatgcagt gaaaaaaatg ctttatttgt gaaatttgtg atgctattgc
     4681 tttatttgta accattataa gctgcaataa acaagttaac aacaacaatt gcattcattt
     4741 tatgtttcag gttcaggggg aggtgtggga ggttttttaa agcaagtaaa acctctacaa
     4801 atgtggtatg gaattggagc cccactgtgt tcatcttaca gatggaaata ctgacattca
     4861 gaggagttag ttaacttgcc tagcggccgc tgcattctag ttgtggtttg tccaaactca
     4921 tcaatgtatc ttatcatgtc tggatcccct tgaaatacat ccacaggtac acctccaatt
     4981 gactcaaatg atgtcaatta gtctatcaga agcttctaaa gccatgacat cattttctgg
     5041 aattttccaa gctgtttaaa ggcacagtca acttagtgta tgtaaacttc tgacccactg
     5101 gaattgtgat acagtgaatt ataagtgaaa taatctgtct gtaaacaatt gttggaaaaa
     5161 tgacttgtgt catgcacaaa gtagatgtcc taactgactt gccaaaacta ttgtttgtta
     5221 acaagaaatt tgtggagtag ttgaaaaacg agttttaatg actccaactt aagtgtatgt
     5281 aaacttccga cttcaactgt atatctagag tcgacctgca ggcatgcaag cttggcgtaa
     5341 tcatggtcat agctgtttcc tgtgtgaaat tgttatccgc tcacaattcc acacaacata
     5401 cgagccggaa gcataaagtg taaagcctgg ggtgcctaat gagtgagcta actcacatta
     5461 attgcgttgc gctcactgcc cgctttccag tcgggaaacc tgtcgtgcca gctgcattaa
     5521 tgaatcggcc aacgcgcggg gagaggcggt ttgcgtattg ggcgctcttc cgcttcctcg
     5581 ctcactgact cgctgcgctc ggtcgttcgg ctgcggcgag cggtatcagc tcactcaaag
     5641 gcggtaatac ggttatccac agaatcaggg gataacgcag gaaagaacat gtgagcaaaa
     5701 ggccagcaaa aggccaggaa ccgtaaaaag gccgcgttgc tggcgttttt ccataggctc
     5761 cgcccccctg acgagcatca caaaaatcga cgctcaagtc agaggtggcg aaacccgaca
     5821 ggactataaa gataccaggc gtttccccct ggaagctccc tcgtgcgctc tcctgttccg
     5881 accctgccgc ttaccggata cctgtccgcc tttctccctt cgggaagcgt ggcgctttct
     5941 caatgctcac gctgtaggta tctcagttcg gtgtaggtcg ttcgctccaa gctgggctgt
     6001 gtgcacgaac cccccgttca gcccgaccgc tgcgccttat ccggtaacta tcgtcttgag
     6061 tccaacccgg taagacacga cttatcgcca ctggcagcag ccactggtaa caggattagc
     6121 agagcgaggt atgtaggcgg tgctacagag ttcttgaagt ggtggcctaa ctacggctac
     6181 actagaagga cagtatttgg tatctgcgct ctgctgaagc cagttacctt cggaaaaaga
     6241 gttggtagct cttgatccgg caaacaaacc accgctggta gcggtggttt ttttgtttgc
     6301 aagcagcaga ttacgcgcag aaaaaaagga tctcaagaag atcctttgat cttttctacg
     6361 gggtctgacg ctcagtggaa cgaaaactca cgttaaggga ttttggtcat gagattatca
     6421 aaaaggatct tcacctagat ccttttaaat taaaaatgaa gttttaaatc aatctaaagt
     6481 atatatgagt aaacttggtc tgacagttac caatgcttaa tcagtgaggc acctatctca
     6541 gcgatctgtc tatttcgttc atccatagtt gcctgactcc ccgtcgtgta gataactacg
     6601 atacgggagg gcttaccatc tggccccagt gctgcaatga taccgcgaga cccacgctca
     6661 ccggctccag atttatcagc aataaaccag ccagccggaa gggccgagcg cagaagtggt
     6721 cctgcaactt tatccgcctc catccagtct attaattgtt gccgggaagc tagagtaagt
     6781 agttcgccag ttaatagttt gcgcaacgtt gttgccattg ctacaggcat cgtggtgtca
     6841 cgctcgtcgt ttggtatggc ttcattcagc tccggttccc aacgatcaag gcgagttaca
     6901 tgatccccca tgttgtgcaa aaaagcggtt agctccttcg gtcctccgat cgttgtcaga
     6961 agtaagttgg ccgcagtgtt atcactcatg gttatggcag cactgcataa ttctcttact
     7021 gtcatgccat ccgtaagatg cttttctgtg actggtgagt actcaaccaa gtcattctga
     7081 gaatagtgta tgcggcgacc gagttgctct tgcccggcgt caatacggga taataccgcg
     7141 ccacatagca gaactttaaa agtgctcatc attggaaaac gttcttcggg gcgaaaactc
     7201 tcaaggatct taccgctgtt gagatccagt tcgatgtaac ccactcgtgc acccaactga
     7261 tcttcagcat cttttacttt caccagcgtt tctgggtgag caaaaacagg aaggcaaaat
     7321 gccgcaaaaa agggaataag ggcgacacgg aaatgttgaa tactcatact cttccttttt
     7381 caatattatt gaagcattta tcagggttat tgtctcatga gcggatacat atttgaatgt
     7441 atttagaaaa ataaacaaat aggggttccg cgcacatttc cccgaaaagt gccacctgac
     7501 gtctaagaaa ccattattat catgacatta acctataaaa ataggcgtat cacgaggccc
     7561 tttcgtctcg cgcgtttcgg tgatgacggt gaaaacctct gacacatgca gctcccggag
     7621 acggtcacag cttgtctgta agcggatgcc gggagcagac aagcccgtca gggcgcgtca
     7681 gcgggtgttg gcgggtgtcg gggctggctt aactatgcgg catcagagca gattgtactg
     7741 agagtgcacc atatgcggtg tgaaataccg cacagatgcg taaggagaaa ataccgcatc
     7801 aggcgccatt cgccattcag gctgcgcaac tgttgggaag ggcgatcggt gcgggcctct
     7861 tcgctattac gccagctggc gaaaggggga tgtgctgcaa ggcgattaag ttgggtaacg
     7921 ccagggtttt cccagtcacg acgttgtaaa acgacggcca gtgaatt
//
