>Addgene plasmid #162555 | pT3-EF1A-mTert | addgene full sequence | sequence record 324907 | Addgene NGS Result
AATTCGAGCTCGGTACCCTACAGTTGAAGTCGGAAGTTTACATACACTTAAGTTGGAGTCATTAAAACTC
GTTTTTCAACTACTCCACAAATTTCTTGTTAACAAACAATAGTTTTGGCAAGTCAGTTAGGACATCTACT
TTGTGCATGACACAAGTCATTTTTCCAACAATTGTTTACAGACAGATTATTTCACTTATAATTCACTGTA
TCACAATTCCAGTGGGTCAGAAGTTTACATACACTAAGTTGACTGTGCCTTTAAACAGCTTGGAAAATTC
CAGAAAATGATGTCATGGCTTTAGAAGCTTCTGATAGACTAATTGACATCATTTGAGTCAATTGGAGGTG
TACCTGTGGATGTATTTCAAGGAATTAATTCTGTGGAATGTGTGTCAGTTAGGGTGTGGAAAGTCCCCAG
GCTCCCCAGCAGGCAGAAGTATGCAAAGCATGCATTTAATTAAAATTATCTCTAAGGCATGTGAACTGGC
TGTCTTGGTTTTCATCTGTACTTCATCTGCTACCTCTGTGACCTGAAACATATTTATAATTCCATTAAGC
TGTGCATATGATAGATTTATCATATGTATTTTCCTTAAAGGATTTTTGTAAGAACTAATTGAATTGATAC
CTGTAAAGTCTTTATCACACTACCCAATAAATAATAAATCTCTTTGTTCAGCTCTCTGTTTCTATAAATA
TGTACCAGTTTTATTGTTTTTAGTGGTAGTGATTTTATTCTCTTTCTATATATATACACACACATGTGTG
CATTCATAAATATATACAATTTTTATGAATAAAAAATTATTAGCAATCAATATTGAAAACCACTGATTTT
TGTTTATGTGAGCAAACAGCAGATTAAAAGGAATTTCAATTGCCTGCAGGAGTCAATGGGAAAAACCCAT
TGGAGCCAAGTACACTGACTCAATAGGGACTTTCCATTGGGTTTTGCCCAGTACATAAGGTCAATAGGGG
GTGAGTCAACAGGAAAGTCCCATTGGAGCCAAGTACATTGAGTCAATAGGGACTTTCCAATGGGTTTTGC
CCAGTACATAAGGTCAATGGGAGGTAAGCCAATGGGTTTTTCCCATTACTGACATGTATACTGAGTCATT
AGGGACTTTCCAATGGGTTTTGCCCAGTACATAAGGTCAATAGGGGTGAATCAACAGGAAAGTCCCATTG
GAGCCAAGTACACTGAGTCAATAGGGACTTTCCATTGGGTTTTGCCCAGTACAAAAGGTCAATAGGGGGT
GAGTCAATGGGTTTTTCCCATTATTGGCACATACATAAGGTCAATAGGGGTGACTAGTGGAGAAGAGCAT
GCTTGAGGGCTGAGTGCCCCTCAGTGGGCAGAGAGCACATGGCCCACAGTCCCTGAGAAGTTGGGGGGAG
GGGTGGGCAATTGAACTGGTGCCTAGAGAAGGTGGGGCTTGGGTAAACTGGGAAAGTGATGTGGTGTACT
GGCTCCACCTTTTTCCCCAGGGTGGGGGAGAACCATATATAAGTGCAGTAGTCTCTGTGAACATTCAAGC
TTCTGCCTTCTCCCTCCTGTGAGTTTGGTAAGTCACTGACTGTCTATGCCTGGGAAAGGGTGGGCAGGAG
ATGGGGCAGTGCAGGAAAAGTGGCACTATGAACCCTGCAGCCCTAGACAATTGTACTAACCTTCTTCTCT
TTCCTCTCCTGACAGGTTGGTGTACAGTAGCTTCCAAGTACTAAGATCTAGTGCACAGGGCCCACCATGG
AGCTAGCTGGGGGGATCTCATGACCCGCGCTCCTCGTTGCCCCGCGGTGCGCTCTCTGCTGCGCAGCCGA
TACCGGGAGGTGTGGCCGCTGGCAACCTTTGTGCGGCGCCTGGGGCCCGAGGGCAGGCGGCTTGTGCAAC
CCGGGGACCCGAAGATCTACCGCACTTTGGTTGCCCAATGCCTAGTGTGCATGCACTGGGGCTCACAGCC
TCCACCTGCCGACCTTTCCTTCCACCAGGTGTCATCCCTGAAAGAGCTGGTGGCCAGGGTTGTGCAGAGA
CTCTGCGAGCGCAACGAGAGAAACGTGCTGGCTTTTGGCTTTGAGCTGCTTAACGAGGCCAGAGGCGGGC
CTCCCATGGCCTTCACTAGTAGCGTGCGTAGCTACTTGCCCAACACTGTTATTGAGACCCTGCGTGTCAG
TGGTGCATGGATGCTACTGTTGAGCCGAGTGGGCGACGACCTGCTGGTCTACCTGCTGGCACACTGTGCT
CTTTATCTTCTGGTGCCCCCCAGCTGTGCCTACCAGGGGAGATGGCCAAGAGCGTCTAAACCCCTCATTC
CTACTCAGCAACCTCCAGCCTAACTTGACTGGGGCCAGGAGACTGGTGGAGATCATCTTTCTGGGCTCAA
GGCCTAGGACATCAGGACCACTCTGCAGGACACACCGTCTATCGCGTCGATACTGGCAGATGCGGCCCCT
GTTCCAACAGCTGCTGGTGAACCATGCAGAGTGCCAATATGTCAGACTCCTCAGGTCACATTGCAGGTTT
CGAACAGCAAACCAACAGGTGACAGATGCCTTGAACACCAGCCCACCGCACCTCATGGATTTGCTCCGCC
TGCACAGCAGTCCCTGGCAGGGAAGGACCGTGTCCCCGCTGCAGAGCACCGTCTGAGGGAGAGGATCCTG
GCTACGTTCCTGTTCTGGCTGATGGACACATACGTGGTACAGCTGCTTAGGTCATTCTTTTACATCACAG
AGAGCACATTCCAGAAGAACAGGCTCTTCTTCTACCGTAAGAGTGTGTGGAGCAAGCTGCAGAGCATTGG
AGTCAGGCAACACCTTGAGAGAGTGCGGCTACGGGAGCTGTCACAAGAGGAGGTCAGGCATCACCAGGAC
ACCTGGCTAGCCATGCCCATCTGCAGACTGCGCTTCATCCCCAAGCCCAACGGCCTGCGGCCCATTGTGA
ACATGAGTTATAGCATGGGTACCAGAGCTTTGGGCAGAAGGAAGCAGGCCCAGCATTTCACCCAGCGTCT
CAAGACTCTCTTCAGCATGCTCAACTATGAGCGGACAAAACATCCTCACCTTATGGGGTCTTCTGTACTG
GGTATGAATGACATCTACAGGACCTGGCGGGCCTTTGTGCTGCGTGTGCGTGCTCTGGACCAGACACCCA
GGATGTACTTTGTTAAGGCAGATGTGACCGGGGCCTATGATGCCATCCCCCAGGGTAAGCTGGTGGAGGT
TGTTGCCAATATGATCAGGCACTCGGAGAGCACGTACTGTATCCGCCAGTATGCAGTGGTCCGGAGAGAT
AGCCAAGGCCAAGTCCACAAGTCCTTTAGGAGACAGGTCACCACCCTCTCTGACCTCCAGCCATACATGG
GCCAGTTCCTTAAGCATCTGCAGGATTCAGATGCCAGTGCACTGAGGAACTCCGTTGTCATCGAGCAGAG
CATCTCTATGAATGAGAGCAGCAGCAGCCTGTTTGACTTCTTCCTGCACTTCCTGCGTCACAGTGTCGTA
AAGATTGGTGACAGGTGCTATACGCAGTGCCAGGGCATCCCCCAGGGCTCCAGCCTATCCACCCTGCTCT
GCAGTCTGTGTTTCGGAGACATGGAGAACAAGCTGTTTGCTGAGGTGCAGCGGGATGGGTTGCTTTTACG
TTTTGTTGATGACTTTCTGTTGGTGACGCCTCACTTGGACCAAGCAAAAACCTTCCTCAGCACCCTGGTC
CATGGCGTTCCTGAGTATGGGTGCATGATAAACTTGCAGAAGACAGTGGTGAACTTCCCTGTGGAGCCTG
GTACCCTGGGTGGTGCAGCTCCATACCAGCTGCCTGCTCACTGCCTGTTTCCCTGGTGTGGCTTGCTGCT
GGACACTCAGACTTTGGAGGTGTTCTGTGACTACTCAGGTTATGCCCAGACCTCAATTAAGACGAGCCTC
ACCTTCCAGAGTGTCTTCAAAGCTGGGAAGACCATGCGGAACAAGCTCCTGTCGGTCTTGCGGTTGAAGT
GTCACGGTCTATTTCTAGACTTGCAGGTGAACAGCCTCCAGACAGTCTGCATCAATATATACAAGATCTT
CCTGCTTCAGGCCTACAGGTTCCATGCATGTGTGATTCAGCTTCCCTTTGACCAGCGTGTTAGGAAGAAC
CTCACATTCTTTCTGGGCATCATCTCCAGCCAAGCATCCTGCTGCTATGCTATCCTGAAGGTCAAGAATC
CAGGAATGACACTAAAGGCCTCTGGCTCCTTTCCTCCTGAAGCCGCACATTGGCTCTGCTACCAGGCCTT
CCTGCTCAAGCTGGCTGCTCATTCTGTCATCTACAAATGTCTCCTGGGACCTCTGAGGACAGCCCAAAAA
CTGCTGTGCCGGAAGCTCCCAGAGGCGACAATGACCATCCTTAAAGCTGCAGCTGACCCAGCCCTAAGCA
CAGACTTTCAGACCATTTTGGACATCAGTGGTCCAGGCTCTAGTTTTGACTCAACAATATCACCAGCTGA
AGCCTATAGAGTACGAGCCATAGATAAAATAAAAGATTTTATTTAGTCTCCAGAAAAAGGGGGGAATGAA
AGACCCCACCTGTAGGTTTGGCAAGCTAGCTGGCCAGACATGATAAGATACATTGATGAGTTTGGACAAA
CCACAACTAGAATGCAGTGAAAAAAATGCTTTATTTGTGAAATTTGTGATGCTATTGCTTTATTTGTAAC
CATTATAAGCTGCAATAAACAAGTTAACAACAACAATTGCATTCATTTTATGTTTCAGGTTCAGGGGGAG
GTGTGGGAGGTTTTTTAAAGCAAGTAAAACCTCTACAAATGTGGTATGGAATTGGAGCCCCACTGTGTTC
ATCTTACAGATGGAAATACTGACATTCAGAGGAGTTAGTTAACTTGCCTAGCGGCCGCTGCATTCTAGTT
GTGGTTTGTCCAAACTCATCAATGTATCTTATCATGTCTGGATCCCCTTGAAATACATCCACAGGTACAC
CTCCAATTGACTCAAATGATGTCAATTAGTCTATCAGAAGCTTCTAAAGCCATGACATCATTTTCTGGAA
TTTTCCAAGCTGTTTAAAGGCACAGTCAACTTAGTGTATGTAAACTTCTGACCCACTGGAATTGTGATAC
AGTGAATTATAAGTGAAATAATCTGTCTGTAAACAATTGTTGGAAAAATGACTTGTGTCATGCACAAAGT
AGATGTCCTAACTGACTTGCCAAAACTATTGTTTGTTAACAAGAAATTTGTGGAGTAGTTGAAAAACGAG
TTTTAATGACTCCAACTTAAGTGTATGTAAACTTCCGACTTCAACTGTATAGGTCTAGAGTCGACCTGCA
GGCATGCAAGCTTGGCGTAATCATGGTCATAGCTGTTTCCTGTGTGAAATTGTTATCCGCTCACAATTCC
ACACAACATACGAGCCGGAAGCATAAAGTGTAAAGCCTGGGGTGCCTAATGAGTGAGCTAACTCACATTA
ATTGCGTTGCGCTCACTGCCCGCTTTCCAGTCGGGAAACCTGTCGTGCCAGCTGCATTAATGAATCGGCC
AACGCGCGGGGAGAGGCGGTTTGCGTATTGGGCGCTCTTCCGCTTCCTCGCTCACTGACTCGCTGCGCTC
GGTCGTTCGGCTGCGGCGAGCGGTATCAGCTCACTCAAAGGCGGTAATACGGTTATCCACAGAATCAGGG
GATAACGCAGGAAAGAACATGTGAGCAAAAGGCCAGCAAAAGGCCAGGAACCGTAAAAAGGCCGCGTTGC
TGGCGTTTTTCCATAGGCTCCGCCCCCCTGACGAGCATCACAAAAATCGACGCTCAAGTCAGAGGTGGCG
AAACCCGACAGGACTATAAAGATACCAGGCGTTTCCCCCTGGAAGCTCCCTCGTGCGCTCTCCTGTTCCG
ACCCTGCCGCTTACCGGATACCTGTCCGCCTTTCTCCCTTCGGGAAGCGTGGCGCTTTCTCATAGCTCAC
GCTGTAGGTATCTCAGTTCGGTGTAGGTCGTTCGCTCCAAGCTGGGCTGTGTGCACGAACCCCCCGTTCA
GCCCGACCGCTGCGCCTTATCCGGTAACTATCGTCTTGAGTCCAACCCGGTAAGACACGACTTATCGCCA
CTGGCAGCAGCCACTGGTAACAGGATTAGCAGAGCGAGGTATGTAGGCGGTGCTACAGAGTTCTTGAAGT
GGTGGCCTAACTACGGCTACACTAGAAGAACAGTATTTGGTATCTGCGCTCTGCTGAAGCCAGTTACCTT
CGGAAAAAGAGTTGGTAGCTCTTGATCCGGCAAACAAACCACCGCTGGTAGCGGTGGTTTTTTTGTTTGC
AAGCAGCAGATTACGCGCAGAAAAAAAGGATCTCAAGAAGATCCTTTGATCTTTTCTACGGGGTCTGACG
CTCAGTGGAACGAAAACTCACGTTAAGGGATTTTGGTCATGAGATTATCAAAAAGGATCTTCACCTAGAT
CCTTTTAAATTAAAAATGAAGTTTTAAATCAATCTAAAGTATATATGAGTAAACTTGGTCTGACAGTTAC
CAATGCTTAATCAGTGAGGCACCTATCTCAGCGATCTGTCTATTTCGTTCATCCATAGTTGCCTGACTCC
CCGTCGTGTAGATAACTACGATACGGGAGGGCTTACCATCTGGCCCCAGTGCTGCAATGATACCGCGAGA
CCCACGCTCACCGGCTCCAGATTTATCAGCAATAAACCAGCCAGCCGGAAGGGCCGAGCGCAGAAGTGGT
CCTGCAACTTTATCCGCCTCCATCCAGTCTATTAATTGTTGCCGGGAAGCTAGAGTAAGTAGTTCGCCAG
TTAATAGTTTGCGCAACGTTGTTGCCATTGCTACAGGCATCGTGGTGTCACGCTCGTCGTTTGGTATGGC
TTCATTCAGCTCCGGTTCCCAACGATCAAGGCGAGTTACATGATCCCCCATGTTGTGCAAAAAAGCGGTT
AGCTCCTTCGGTCCTCCGATCGTTGTCAGAAGTAAGTTGGCCGCAGTGTTATCACTCATGGTTATGGCAG
CACTGCATAATTCTCTTACTGTCATGCCATCCGTAAGATGCTTTTCTGTGACTGGTGAGTACTCAACCAA
GTCATTCTGAGAATAGTGTATGCGGCGACCGAGTTGCTCTTGCCCGGCGTCAATACGGGATAATACCGCG
CCACATAGCAGAACTTTAAAAGTGCTCATCATTGGAAAACGTTCTTCGGGGCGAAAACTCTCAAGGATCT
TACCGCTGTTGAGATCCAGTTCGATGTAACCCACTCGTGCACCCAACTGATCTTCAGCATCTTTTACTTT
CACCAGCGTTTCTGGGTGAGCAAAAACAGGAAGGCAAAATGCCGCAAAAAAGGGAATAAGGGCGACACGG
AAATGTTGAATACTCATACTCTTCCTTTTTCAATATTATTGAAGCATTTATCAGGGTTATTGTCTCATGA
GCGGATACATATTTGAATGTATTTAGAAAAATAAACAAATAGGGGTTCCGCGCACATTTCCCCGAAAAGT
GCCACCTGACGTCTAAGAAACCATTATTATCATGACATTAACCTATAAAAATAGGCGTATCACGAGGCCC
TTTCGTCTCGCGCGTTTCGGTGATGACGGTGAAAACCTCTGACACATGCAGCTCCCGGAGACGGTCACAG
CTTGTCTGTAAGCGGATGCCGGGAGCAGACAAGCCCGTCAGGGCGCGTCAGCGGGTGTTGGCGGGTGTCG
GGGCTGGCTTAACTATGCGGCATCAGAGCAGATTGTACTGAGAGTGCACCATATGCGGTGTGAAATACCG
CACAGATGCGTAAGGAGAAAATACCGCATCAGGCGCCATTCGCCATTCAGGCTGCGCAACTGTTGGGAAG
GGCGATCGGTGCGGGCCTCTTCGCTATTACGCCAGCTGGCGAAAGGGGGATGTGCTGCAAGGCGATTAAG
TTGGGTAACGCCAGGGTTTTCCCAGTCACGACGTTGTAAAACGACGGCCAGTGAATT
Features (pLannotate 1.2.2; 21 found; start..end, strand, type, name):
      1..18      +  misc_feature   MCS (fragment): pUC18/19 multiple cloning site
    381..455     +  promoter       SV40 promoter (fragment): SV40 enhancer and early promoter
    906..989     +  promoter       mCMV promoter (fragment): mouse cytomegalovirus (CMV) immediate early promoter
   1106..1313    +  promoter       mCMV promoter (fragment): mouse cytomegalovirus (CMV) immediate early promoter
   1770..4433    +  CDS            Tert (fragment): TERT_MOUSE - Experimental evidence at protein level: Swiss-Prot protein existence level 1. Telomerase is a ribonucleoprotein enzyme essential for the replication of chromosome termini in most eukaryotes. Active in progenitor and cancer cells. Inactive, or very low activity, in normal somatic cells. Catalytic component of the teleromerase holoenzyme complex whose main activity is the elongation of telomeres by acting as a reverse transcriptase that adds simple sequence repeats to chromosome ends by copying a template sequence within the RNA component of the enzyme. Catalyzes the RNA-dependent e
   4434..4503    +  CDS            env (fragment): murine leukemia virus gPr80 envelope polyprotein precursor; env; proteolytically cleaved into gp70SU and p15TM subunits
   4545..4581    +  LTR            3' LTR (ΔU3) (fragment): self-inactivating 3' long terminal repeat (LTR) from Moloney murine leukemia virus
   4594..4715    -  polyA_signal   SV40 poly(A) signal: SV40 polyadenylation signal
   4738..4809    -  CDS            large T antigen (fragment): large T antigen from SV40 (simian virus 40)
   4888..4944    +  polyA_signal   SV40 poly(A) signal (fragment): SV40 polyadenylation signal
   5304..5333    +  misc_feature   MCS (fragment): pUC18/19 multiple cloning site
   5370..5386    -  protein_bind   lac operator: The lac repressor binds to the lac operator to inhibit transcription in E. coli. This inhibition can be relieved by adding lactose or isopropyl-β-D-thiogalactopyranoside (IPTG). lac repressor encoded by lacI
   5394..5424    -  promoter       lac promoter: promoter for the E. coli lac operon
   5439..5460    -  protein_bind   CAP binding site: CAP binding activates transcription in the presence of cAMP. E. coli catabolite activator protein
   5473..5565    -  CDS            lacI (fragment): lac repressor; lacI; The lac repressor binds to the lac operator to inhibit transcription in E. coli. This inhibition can be relieved by adding lactose or isopropyl-β-D-thiogalactopyranoside (IPTG).
   5748..6336    -  rep_origin     ori: high-copy-number ColE1/pMB1/pBR322/pUC origin of replication
   6507..7367    -  CDS            AmpR: β-lactamase; bla; confers resistance to ampicillin, carbenicillin, and related antibiotics
   7368..7472    -  promoter       AmpR promoter: bla
   7567..7602    +  CDS            rop (fragment): Rop protein, which maintains plasmids at low copy number; rop
   7704..7803    +  misc_feature   bom (fragment): basis of mobility region from pBR322
   7809..7966    -  CDS            lacZα (fragment): LacZα fragment of β-galactosidase; lacZ fragment
