[The description below was written by a language model from this plasmid's Addgene catalogue record, the feature table of its GenBank file and pLannotate feature annotations shown in this document.]
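Description:
pT3-EF1A-mTert is a mammalian expression plasmid built on the pT3 backbone for overexpression of mouse telomerase reverse transcriptase (Tert), the catalytic subunit of the telomerase holoenzyme that extends chromosome ends by copying the template in its RNA component. It is propagated in E. coli through a high-copy ColE1/pUC-type origin and selected with ampicillin via the bla (AmpR) gene and its own promoter. Remnants of a pUC-style cloning vector (lac promoter and operator, CAP binding site, lacZα and MCS fragments, M13 primer sites) surround the bacterial portion and have no role in mammalian expression.

The expression cassette consists of an EF1A promoter region of about 1.3 kb, a strong constitutive mammalian promoter, followed by the unmutated mTert insert of about 2.7 kb and a downstream SV40 polyadenylation signal. The automated annotation labels the Tert match as a fragment and detects short MLV env and LTR-like stretches just after it. These are probably carry-over from the source of the insert, which was introduced by Gibson assembly with loss of the XhoI and EcoRI sites. The small mCMV and SV40 promoter hits within and near the EF1A region are partial matches rather than annotated functional elements.

pT3 vectors are generally known as Sleeping Beauty transposon backbones, but no transposon inverted repeats are annotated in either feature table, so the record itself does not confirm this. The sequenced plasmid is 7,967 bp, which is smaller than the 8,500 bp listed for the backbone alone, a discrepancy the record leaves unexplained. The associated publication concerns cooperation between cancer driver genes in hepatocellular carcinoma, consistent with use of the plasmid to enforce Tert expression in liver cancer models.
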