Addgene plasmid #162555: pT3-EF1A-mTert
Purpose: Overexpression of Tert
Depositing lab: Amaia Lujambio. Depositing organization: Icahn School of Medicine at Mount Sinai. Publication: Cooperation between distinct cancer driver genes underlies inter-tumor heterogeneity in hepatocellular carcinoma. Molina-Sanchez P, Ruiz de Galarreta M, Yao MA, Lindblad KE, Bresnahan E, Bitterman E, Martin TC, Rubenstein T, Nie K, Golas J, Choudhary S, Barcena-Varela M, Elmas A, Miguela V, Ding Y, Kan Z, Grinspan LT, Huang KL, Parsons RE, Shields DJ, Rollins RA, Lujambio A. Gastroenterology. 2020 Aug 16. pii: S0016-5085(20)35054-X. doi: 10.1053/j.gastro.2020.08.015. PubMed 32814112.
Backbone
  Vector backbone: pT3
  Backbone manufacturer: Xin Chen lab
  Backbone size w/o insert (bp): 8500
  Vector type: Mammalian Expression
Growth in bacteria
  Bacterial resistance: Ampicillin, 100 μg/mL
  Growth temperature: 37°C
  Growth strain: NEB Stable
  Copy number: Unknown
Gene/Insert
  Gene/Insert name: Overexpression of Tert
  Species: M. musculus (mouse)
  Mutation: None
  Entrez Gene: Tert (a.k.a. EST2, TCS1, TP2, TR, TRT)
  Promoter: EF1A
  Cloning method: Gibson Cloning
Terms and licenses: Academic/Nonprofit Terms; Industry Terms: Not Available to Industry
Depositor comments: 5' cloning site: XhoI (destroyed during cloning), 3' cloning site: EcoRI (destroyed during cloning).
How to cite: pT3-EF1A-mTert was a gift from Amaia Lujambio (Addgene plasmid # 162555 ; http://n2t.net/addgene:162555 ; RRID:Addgene_162555)
